Addgene plasmid #191481: pLV-SARS-CoV-2 5’UTR ΔSL1-Luciferase
Purpose: Luciferase reporter for SARS-CoV-2 5' UTR ΔSL1
Depositing lab: Hao Wu. Depositing organization: Boston Children's Hospital. Publication: SARS-CoV-2 Nsp1 suppresses host but not viral translation through a bipartite mechanism. Shi M, Wang L, Fontana P, Vora S, Zhang Y, Fu TM, Lieberman J, Wu H. bioRxiv. 2020 Sep 18. doi: 10.1101/2020.09.18.302901. PubMed 32995777.
Backbone
  Vector backbone: pLV
  Vector type: Lentiviral, Luciferase
Growth in bacteria
  Bacterial resistance: Ampicillin, 100 μg/mL
  Growth temperature: 37°C
  Growth strain: NEB Stable
  Copy number: High Copy
Gene/Insert
  Gene/Insert name: SARS-CoV-2 5' UTR ΔSL1
  Species: Severe acute respiratory syndrome coronavirus 2
  Mutation: Missing the stem-loop 1 region of SARS-CoV-2 5' UTR
  Cloning method: Gibson Cloning
  Sequencing primers: 5′ n/a
Terms and licenses: Academic/Nonprofit Terms; Industry Terms: Not Available to Industry
How to cite: pLV-SARS-CoV-2 5’UTR ΔSL1-Luciferase was a gift from Hao Wu (Addgene plasmid # 191481 ; http://n2t.net/addgene:191481 ; RRID:Addgene_191481)
