[The description below was written by a language model from this plasmid's Addgene catalogue record and pLannotate feature annotations shown in this document.]
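Description:
pLV-SARS-CoV-2 5'UTR ΔSL1-Luciferase is an 8.5 kb HIV-1-based lentiviral reporter plasmid on the pLV backbone. It places firefly luciferase under translational control of a mutant SARS-CoV-2 5' untranslated region. In bacteria it replicates from a high-copy ColE1/pUC-type origin and is selected with ampicillin through the bla gene. An f1 origin, an SV40 origin and remnants of a lac/T7/T3 cloning region are also annotated in the backbone.

The transfer cassette has a third-generation, self-inactivating layout. An RSV promoter at the end of the circular map drives the truncated 5' LTR, so genomic RNA can be made without Tat. This is followed by the Ψ packaging signal with a partial gag sequence, the RRE for Rev-dependent nuclear export, and the cPPT/CTS. The cassette ends in a ΔU3 3' LTR followed by an SV40 polyadenylation signal. Inside it, the CMV enhancer and promoter transcribe an mRNA whose leader is the sarbecovirus 5' UTR, which sits directly upstream of the luc+ luciferase coding sequence. A WPRE downstream enhances transcript expression. According to the record, the UTR lacks the stem-loop 1 region, although the feature table does not mark the deletion boundaries.

The stated purpose is a luciferase readout of expression directed by the ΔSL1 leader. The associated study concerns Nsp1, which suppresses host but not viral translation. The construct is therefore presumably compared with reporters carrying an intact 5' UTR to test whether SL1 is needed for viral-leader mRNAs to escape that shutoff. No mammalian selection marker is annotated. The reporter could be delivered by transfection or by packaged lentivirus.
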