Features (pLannotate 1.2.2; 27 found; start..end, strand, type, name):
      1..181     +  LTR            5' LTR (truncated): truncated 5' long terminal repeat (LTR) from HIV-1
    228..353     +  misc_feature   HIV-1 Ψ: packaging signal of human immunodeficiency virus type 1
    337..700     +  CDS            HIV-1 gag (fragment): gag protein from human immunodeficiency virus 1; gag
    846..1079    +  misc_feature   RRE: The Rev response element (RRE) of HIV-1 allows for Rev-dependent mRNA export from the nucleus to the cytoplasm.
   1456..1556    +  CDS            Rev (fragment): human immunodeficiency virus 1 (HIV-1) Rev protein; rev; enhances nuclear export of unspliced and incompletely spliced viral mRNAs
   1575..1691    +  misc_feature   cPPT/CTS: central polypurine tract and central termination sequence of HIV-1
   1714..2017    +  enhancer       CMV enhancer: human cytomegalovirus immediate early enhancer
   2018..2221    +  promoter       CMV promoter: human cytomegalovirus (CMV) immediate early promoter
   2196..2495    +  ncRNA          Sarbecovirus-5UTR: Accession: RF03120 - Sarbecovirus 5'UTR
   2503..4155    +  CDS            luciferase: firefly luciferase; luc+; enhanced luc+ version of the luciferase gene
   4168..4756    +  misc_feature   WPRE: woodchuck hepatitis virus posttranscriptional regulatory element
   4773..4841    +  CDS            nef (fragment): NEF_HV1Z2 - Experimental evidence at protein level: Swiss-Prot protein existence level 1. Extracellular Nef protein targets CD4(+) T-lymphocytes for apoptosis by interacting with CXCR4 surface receptors. From Human immunodeficiency virus type 1 group M subtype D (isolate Z2/CDC-Z34) (HIV-1).
   4843..5076    +  LTR            3' LTR (ΔU3): self-inactivating 3' long terminal repeat (LTR) from HIV-1
   5148..5269    +  polyA_signal   SV40 poly(A) signal: SV40 polyadenylation signal
   5309..5444    +  rep_origin     SV40 ori: SV40 origin of replication
   5465..5483    -  promoter       T7 promoter: promoter for bacteriophage T7 RNA polymerase
   5491..5646    +  CDS            lacZα (fragment): LacZα fragment of β-galactosidase; lacZ fragment
   5651..6079    +  rep_origin     f1 ori (sequence partly withheld): f1 bacteriophage origin of replication; arrow indicates direction of (+) strand synthesis
   6132..6236    +  promoter       AmpR promoter: bla
   6237..7097    +  CDS            AmpR: β-lactamase; bla; confers resistance to ampicillin, carbenicillin, and related antibiotics
   7268..7856    +  rep_origin     ori: high-copy-number ColE1/pMB1/pBR322/pUC origin of replication
   8039..8131    +  CDS            lacI (fragment): lac repressor; lacI; The lac repressor binds to the lac operator to inhibit transcription in E. coli. This inhibition can be relieved by adding lactose or isopropyl-β-D-thiogalactopyranoside (IPTG).
   8144..8165    +  protein_bind   CAP binding site: CAP binding activates transcription in the presence of cAMP. E. coli catabolite activator protein
   8184..8210    +  promoter       lac promoter (fragment): promoter for the E. coli lac operon
   8218..8234    +  protein_bind   lac operator: The lac repressor binds to the lac operator to inhibit transcription in E. coli. This inhibition can be relieved by adding lactose or isopropyl-β-D-thiogalactopyranoside (IPTG). lac repressor encoded by lacI
   8279..8297    +  promoter       T3 promoter: promoter for bacteriophage T3 RNA polymerase
   8325..8551    +  promoter       RSV promoter: Rous sarcoma virus enhancer/promoter
>Addgene plasmid #191481 | pLV-SARS-CoV-2 5’UTR ΔSL1-Luciferase | addgene full sequence | sequence record 377396 | Addgene NGS Result
GGGTCTCTCTGGTTAGACCAGATCTGAGCCTGGGAGCTCTCTGGCTAACTAGGGAACCCACTGCTTAAGC
CTCAATAAAGCTTGCCTTGAGTGCTTCAAGTAGTGTGTGCCCGTCTGTTGTGTGACTCTGGTAACTAGAG
ATCCCTCAGACCCTTTTAGTCAGTGTGGAAAATCTCTAGCAGTGGCGCCCGAACAGGGACTTGAAAGCGA
AAGGGAAACCAGAGGAGCTCTCTCGACGCAGGACTCGGCTTGCTGAAGCGCGCACGGCAAGAGGCGAGGG
GCGGCGACTGGTGAGTACGCCAAAAATTTTGACTAGCGGAGGCTAGAAGGAGAGAGATGGGTGCGAGAGC
GTCAGTATTAAGCGGGGGAGAATTAGATCGCGATGGGAAAAAATTCGGTTAAGGCCAGGGGGAAAGAAAA
AATATAAATTAAAACATATAGTATGGGCAAGCAGGGAGCTAGAACGATTCGCAGTTAATCCTGGCCTGTT
AGAAACATCAGAAGGCTGTAGACAAATACTGGGACAGCTACAACCATCCCTTCAGACAGGATCAGAAGAA
CTTAGATCATTATATAATACAGTAGCAACCCTCTATTGTGTGCATCAAAGGATAGAGATAAAAGACACCA
AGGAAGCTTTAGACAAGATAGAGGAAGAGCAAAACAAAAGTAAGACCACCGCACAGCAAGCGGCCGCTGA
TCTTCAGACCTGGAGGAGGAGATATGAGGGACAATTGGAGAAGTGAATTATATAAATATAAAGTAGTAAA
AATTGAACCATTAGGAGTAGCACCCACCAAGGCAAAGAGAAGAGTGGTGCAGAGAGAAAAAAGAGCAGTG
GGAATAGGAGCTTTGTTCCTTGGGTTCTTGGGAGCAGCAGGAAGCACTATGGGCGCAGCGTCAATGACGC
TGACGGTACAGGCCAGACAATTATTGTCTGGTATAGTGCAGCAGCAGAACAATTTGCTGAGGGCTATTGA
GGCGCAACAGCATCTGTTGCAACTCACAGTCTGGGGCATCAAGCAGCTCCAGGCAAGAATCCTGGCTGTG
GAAAGATACCTAAAGGATCAACAGCTCCTGGGGATTTGGGGTTGCTCTGGAAAACTCATTTGCACCACTG
CTGTGCCTTGGAATGCTAGTTGGAGTAATAAATCTCTGGAACAGATTTGGAATCACACGACCTGGATGGA
GTGGGACAGAGAAATTAACAATTACACAAGCTTAATACACTCCTTAATTGAAGAATCGCAAAACCAGCAA
GAAAAGAATGAACAAGAATTATTGGAATTAGATAAATGGGCAAGTTTGTGGAATTGGTTTAACATAACAA
ATTGGCTGTGGTATATAAAATTATTCATAATGATAGTAGGAGGCTTGGTAGGTTTAAGAATAGTTTTTGC
TGTACTTTCTATAGTGAATAGAGTTAGGCAGGGATATTCACCATTATCGTTTCAGACCCACCTCCCAACC
CCGAGGGGACCCGACAGGCCCGAAGGAATAGAAGAAGAAGGTGGAGAGAGAGACAGAGACAGATCCATTC
GATTAGTGAACGGATCTCGACGGTATCGGTTAACTTTTAAAAGAAAAGGGGGGATTGGGGGGTATAGTGC
AGGGGAAAGAATAGTAGACATAATAGCAACAGACATACAAACTAAAGAATTACAAAAACAAATTACAAAA
TTCAAAATTTTATCGATAAGCTTGGGAGTTCCGCGTTACATAACTTACGGTAAATGGCCCGCCTGGCTGA
CCGCCCAACGACCCCCGCCCATTGACGTCAATAATGACGTATGTTCCCATAGTAACGCCAATAGGGACTT
TCCATTGACGTCAATGGGTGGAGTATTTACGGTAAACTGCCCACTTGGCAGTACATCAAGTGTATCATAT
GCCAAGTACGCCCCCTATTGACGTCAATGACGGTAAATGGCCCGCCTGGCATTATGCCCAGTACATGACC
TTATGGGACTTTCCTACTTGGCAGTACATCTACGTATTAGTCATCGCTATTACCATGGTGATGCGGTTTT
GGCAGTACATCAATGGGCGTGGATAGCGGTTTGACTCACGGGGATTTCCAAGTCTCCACCCCATTGACGT
CAATGGGAGTTTGTTTTGGCACCAAAATCAACGGGACTTTCCAAAATGTCGTAACAACTCCGCCCCATTG
ACGCAAATGGGCGGTAGGCGTGTACGGTGGGAGGTCTATATAAGCAGAGCTCGTTTAGTGAACCAACCAA
CTTTCGATCTCTTGTAGATCTGTTCTCTAAACGAACTTTAAAATCTGTGTGGCTGTCACTCGGCTGCATG
CTTAGTGCACTCACGCAGTATAATTAATAACTAATTACTGTCGTTGACAGGACACGAGTAACTCGTCTAT
CTTCTGCAGGCTGCTTACGGTTTCGTCCGTGTTGCAGCCGATCATCAGCACATCTAGGTTTCGTCCGGGT
GTGACCGAAAGGTAAGATGGTGAGCAAGGGCGAGGCAGTGGGATCAGGATCAATGGAAGACGCCAAAAAC
ATAAAGAAAGGCCCGGCGCCATTCTATCCGCTGGAAGATGGAACCGCTGGAGAGCAACTGCATAAGGCTA
TGAAGAGATACGCCCTGGTTCCTGGAACAATTGCTTTTACAGATGCACATATCGAGGTGGACATCACTTA
CGCTGAGTACTTCGAAATGTCCGTTCGGTTGGCAGAAGCTATGAAACGATATGGGCTGAATACAAATCAC
AGAATCGTCGTATGCAGTGAAAACTCTCTTCAATTCTTTATGCCGGTGTTGGGCGCGTTATTTATCGGAG
TTGCAGTTGCGCCCGCGAACGACATTTATAATGAACGTGAATTGCTCAACAGTATGGGCATTTCGCAGCC
TACCGTGGTGTTCGTTTCCAAAAAGGGGTTGCAAAAAATTTTGAACGTGCAAAAAAAGCTCCCAATCATC
CAAAAAATTATTATCATGGATTCTAAAACGGATTACCAGGGATTTCAGTCGATGTACACGTTCGTCACAT
CTCATCTACCTCCCGGTTTTAATGAATACGATTTTGTGCCAGAGTCCTTCGATAGGGACAAGACAATTGC
ACTGATCATGAACTCCTCTGGATCTACTGGTCTGCCTAAAGGTGTCGCTCTGCCTCATAGAACTGCCTGC
GTGAGATTCTCGCATGCCAGAGATCCTATTTTTGGCAATCAAATCATTCCGGATACTGCGATTTTAAGTG
TTGTTCCATTCCATCACGGTTTTGGAATGTTTACTACACTCGGATATTTGATATGTGGATTTCGAGTCGT
CTTAATGTATAGATTTGAAGAAGAGCTGTTTCTGAGGAGCCTTCAGGATTACAAGATTCAAAGTGCGCTG
CTGGTGCCAACCCTATTCTCCTTCTTCGCCAAAAGCACTCTGATTGACAAATACGATTTATCTAATTTAC
ACGAAATTGCTTCTGGTGGCGCTCCCCTCTCTAAGGAAGTCGGGGAAGCGGTTGCCAAGAGGTTCCATCT
GCCAGGTATCAGGCAAGGATATGGGCTCACTGAGACTACATCAGCTATTCTGATTACACCCGAGGGGGAT
GATAAACCGGGCGCGGTCGGTAAAGTTGTTCCATTTTTTGAAGCGAAGGTTGTGGATCTGGATACCGGGA
AAACGCTGGGCGTTAATCAAAGAGGCGAACTGTGTGTGAGAGGTCCTATGATTATGTCCGGTTATGTAAA
CAATCCGGAAGCGACCAACGCCTTGATTGACAAGGATGGATGGCTACATTCTGGAGACATAGCTTACTGG
GACGAAGACGAACACTTCTTCATCGTTGACCGCCTGAAGTCTCTGATTAAGTACAAAGGCTATCAGGTGG
CTCCCGCTGAATTGGAATCCATCTTGCTCCAACACCCCAACATCTTCGACGCAGGTGTCGCAGGTCTTCC
CGACGATGACGCCGGTGAACTTCCCGCCGCCGTTGTTGTTTTGGAGCACGGAAAGACGATGACGGAAAAA
GAGATCGTGGATTACGTCGCCAGTCAAGTAACAACCGCGAAAAAGTTGCGCGGAGGAGTTGTGTTTGTGG
ACGAAGTACCGAAAGGTCTTACCGGAAAACTCGACGCAAGAAAAATCAGAGAGATCCTCATAAAGGCCAA
GAAGGGCGGAAAGATCGCCGTGTAATACAAGGTCGACAATCAACCTCTGGATTACAAAATTTGTGAAAGA
TTGACTGGTATTCTTAACTATGTTGCTCCTTTTACGCTATGTGGATACGCTGCTTTAATGCCTTTGTATC
ATGCTATTGCTTCCCGTATGGCTTTCATTTTCTCCTCCTTGTATAAATCCTGGTTGCTGTCTCTTTATGA
GGAGTTGTGGCCCGTTGTCAGGCAACGTGGCGTGGTGTGCACTGTGTTTGCTGACGCAACCCCCACTGGT
TGGGGCATTGCCACCACCTGTCAGCTCCTTTCCGGGACTTTCGCTTTCCCCCTCCCTATTGCCACGGCGG
AACTCATCGCCGCCTGCCTTGCCCGCTACTGGACAGGGGCTCGGCTGTTGGGCACTGACAATTCCGTGGT
GTTGTCGGGGAAGCTGACGTCCTTTCCATGGCTGCTCGCCTGTGTTGCCACCTGGATTCTGCGCGGGACG
TCCTTCTGCTACGTCCCTTCGGCCCTCAATCCAGCGGACCTTCCTTCCCGCGGCCTGCTGCCGGCTCTGC
GGCCTCTTCCGCGTCTTCGCCTTCGCCCTCAGACGAGTCGGATCTCCCTTTGGGCCGCCTCCCCGCCTGG
AATTCGAGCTCGGTACCTTTAAGACCAATGACTTACAAGGCAGCTGTAGATCTTAGCCACTTTTTAAAAG
AAAAGGGGGGACTGGAAGGGCTAATTCACTCCCAACGAAGACAAGATCTGCTTTTTGCTTGTACTGGGTC
TCTCTGGTTAGACCAGATCTGAGCCTGGGAGCTCTCTGGCTAACTAGGGAACCCACTGCTTAAGCCTCAA
TAAAGCTTGCCTTGAGTGCTTCAAGTAGTGTGTGCCCGTCTGTTGTGTGACTCTGGTAACTAGAGATCCC
TCAGACCCTTTTAGTCAGTGTGGAAAATCTCTAGCAGTAGTAGTTCATGTCATCTTATTATTCAGTATTT
ATAACTTGCAAAGAAATGAATATCAGAGAGTGAGAGGAACTTGTTTATTGCAGCTTATAATGGTTACAAA
TAAAGCAATAGCATCACAAATTTCACAAATAAAGCATTTTTTTCACTGCATTCTAGTTGTGGTTTGTCCA
AACTCATCAATGTATCTTATCATGTCTGGCTCTAGCTATCCCGCCCCTAACTCCGCCCATCCCGCCCCTA
ACTCCGCCCAGTTCCGCCCATTCTCCGCCCCATGGCTGACTAATTTTTTTTATTTATGCAGAGGCCGAGG
CCGCCTCGGCCTCTGAGCTATTCCAGAAGTAGTGAGGAGGCTTTTTTGGAGGCCTAGGGACGTACCCAAT
TCGCCCTATAGTGAGTCGTATTACGCGCGCTCACTGGCCGTCGTTTTACAACGTCGTGACTGGGAAAACC
CTGGCGTTACCCAACTTAATCGCCTTGCAGCACATCCCCCTTTCGCCAGCTGGCGTAATAGCGAAGAGGC
CCGCACCGATCGCCCTTCCCAACAGTTGCGCAGCCTGAATGGCGAATGGG
[124 nt withheld, positions 5651-5774]
C
[91 nt withheld, positions 5776-5866]
A
[49 nt withheld, positions 5868-5916]
CCTTTGACGTTGGAGTCCACGTTCTTT
[37 nt withheld, positions 5944-5980]
ACCCTATCTCGGTCTATTCTTTTGATTTATAAGGGATTTTGCCGATTTCGGCCTATTGGTTAAAAAATGA
GCTGATTTAACAAAAATTTAACGCGAATTTTAACAAAATATTAACGCTTACAATTTAGGTGGCACTTTTC
GGGGAAATGTGCGCGGAACCCCTATTTGTTTATTTTTCTAAATACATTCAAATATGTATCCGCTCATGAG
ACAATAACCCTGATAAATGCTTCAATAATATTGAAAAAGGAAGAGTATGAGTATTCAACATTTCCGTGTC
GCCCTTATTCCCTTTTTTGCGGCATTTTGCCTTCCTGTTTTTGCTCACCCAGAAACGCTGGTGAAAGTAA
AAGATGCTGAAGATCAGTTGGGTGCACGAGTGGGTTACATCGAACTGGATCTCAACAGCGGTAAGATCCT
TGAGAGTTTTCGCCCCGAAGAACGTTTTCCAATGATGAGCACTTTTAAAGTTCTGCTATGTGGCGCGGTA
TTATCCCGTATTGACGCCGGGCAAGAGCAACTCGGTCGCCGCATACACTATTCTCAGAATGACTTGGTTG
AGTACTCACCAGTCACAGAAAAGCATCTTACGGATGGCATGACAGTAAGAGAATTATGCAGTGCTGCCAT
AACCATGAGTGATAACACTGCGGCCAACTTACTTCTGACAACGATCGGAGGACCGAAGGAGCTAACCGCT
TTTTTGCACAACATGGGGGATCATGTAACTCGCCTTGATCGTTGGGAACCGGAGCTGAATGAAGCCATAC
CAAACGACGAGCGTGACACCACGATGCCTGTAGCAATGGCAACAACGTTGCGCAAACTATTAACTGGCGA
ACTACTTACTCTAGCTTCCCGGCAACAATTAATAGACTGGATGGAGGCGGATAAAGTTGCAGGACCACTT
CTGCGCTCGGCCCTTCCGGCTGGCTGGTTTATTGCTGATAAATCTGGAGCCGGTGAGCGTGGGTCTCGCG
GTATCATTGCAGCACTGGGGCCAGATGGTAAGCCCTCCCGTATCGTAGTTATCTACACGACGGGGAGTCA
GGCAACTATGGATGAACGAAATAGACAGATCGCTGAGATAGGTGCCTCACTGATTAAGCATTGGTAACTG
TCAGACCAAGTTTACTCATATATACTTTAGATTGATTTAAAACTTCATTTTTAATTTAAAAGGATCTAGG
TGAAGATCCTTTTTGATAATCTCATGACCAAAATCCCTTAACGTGAGTTTTCGTTCCACTGAGCGTCAGA
CCCCGTAGAAAAGATCAAAGGATCTTCTTGAGATCCTTTTTTTCTGCGCGTAATCTGCTGCTTGCAAACA
AAAAAACCACCGCTACCAGCGGTGGTTTGTTTGCCGGATCAAGAGCTACCAACTCTTTTTCCGAAGGTAA
CTGGCTTCAGCAGAGCGCAGATACCAAATACTGTTCTTCTAGTGTAGCCGTAGTTAGGCCACCACTTCAA
GAACTCTGTAGCACCGCCTACATACCTCGCTCTGCTAATCCTGTTACCAGTGGCTGCTGCCAGTGGCGAT
AAGTCGTGTCTTACCGGGTTGGACTCAAGACGATAGTTACCGGATAAGGCGCAGCGGTCGGGCTGAACGG
GGGGTTCGTGCACACAGCCCAGCTTGGAGCGAACGACCTACACCGAACTGAGATACCTACAGCGTGAGCT
ATGAGAAAGCGCCACGCTTCCCGAAGGGAGAAAGGCGGACAGGTATCCGGTAAGCGGCAGGGTCGGAACA
GGAGAGCGCACGAGGGAGCTTCCAGGGGGAAACGCCTGGTATCTTTATAGTCCTGTCGGGTTTCGCCACC
TCTGACTTGAGCGTCGATTTTTGTGATGCTCGTCAGGGGGGCGGAGCCTATGGAAAAACGCCAGCAACGC
GGCCTTTTTACGGTTCCTGGCCTTTTGCTGGCCTTTTGCTCACATGTTCTTTCCTGCGTTATCCCCTGAT
TCTGTGGATAACCGTATTACCGCCTTTGAGTGAGCTGATACCGCTCGCCGCAGCCGAACGACCGAGCGCA
GCGAGTCAGTGAGCGAGGAAGCGGAAGAGCGCCCAATACGCAAACCGCCTCTCCCCGCGCGTTGGCCGAT
TCATTAATGCAGCTGGCACGACAGGTTTCCCGACTGGAAAGCGGGCAGTGAGCGCAACGCAATTAATGTG
AGTTAGCTCACTCATTAGGCACCCCAGGCTTTCCACTTTATGCTTCCGGCTCGTATGTTGTGTGGAATTG
TGAGCGGATAACAATTTCACACAGGAAACAGCTATGACCATGATTACGCCAAGCGCGCAATTAACCCTCA
CTAAAGGGAACAAAAGCTGGAGCTGCAAGCTTAATGTAGTCTTATGCAATACTCTTGTAGTCTTGCAACA
TGGTAACGATGAGTTAGCAACATGCCTTACAAGGAGAGAAAAAGCACCGTGCATGCCGATTGGTGGAAGT
AAGGTGGTACGATCGTGCCTTATTAGGAAGGCAACAGACGGGTCTGACATGGATTGGACGAACCACTGAA
TTGCCGCATTGCAGAGATATTGTATTTAAGTGCCTAGCTCGATACATAAAC
